>Addgene plasmid #21005 | HOXD8-pSG5 | addgene partial sequence | sequence record 26810 | 21005 with mHOX8-R (ctttttggggtctccatcct)
TCGGACAGAAACTTGTCTTNGTTGTTCTCCTTTTTCCATTTCATTCTCCTGTTCTGGAACCAGATTTTTA
CCTGTCTCTCCGTGAGGGCCAGAGTATGGGAGACCTCGATTCTCCTCTTCCTGGTCAGATAAGGGTTAAA
AAGGAATTCCTTTTCCAACTCTAGGGTTTGGAAGCGACTGTAGGTTTGTCTTCCTCTCCGTCTACCAGGA
GCTGCTTGTGGTCTCATCCAGGGAAACATTTGAGAAGGAGACGAGCTCTGATTTAAGTGGTCTGGGTCCT
CGCCAATATTACCACTGGACGATTTACAGTCAGGATATTGTACCAGCTCGGCCTCTTGCTGGGTCGTAAA
AATCGGCTGTCTCTGTAAGTTATCGTATCCGTAAAACTTCGCGGGCTCCCCGTGACAGGCAATCCCGCCG
CAGGGGGGAGGCGGCGGCGGAGGCGGAGGGTGCGGAGGAGGTGGGGCGGCCTGGTAGGCAGCGGTCGGGC
TGCCCGCGCCGGCGTGGAAGTAGTCCTGGCCGGGCCCCGGGCCGCCCCCTCCGCCGCACCCGGGCGGCGG
CGACGGGTGCGGGTGCGGGTGCGGGTGCGCGTGCGGGAAGCCGGCGGCGCTGTTGCCATAGAGCTGCAGG
GCGGCGGCGTGGCGGCCGCTAACTCGGGTGCAAAATGACAGTCGTAGTAAGTGGGATTGATGCCNCGCCC
GCNTGGGCCGCNNAACCGCCGCCGCNGCNCGGGCNGCGCTTN
