>Addgene plasmid #21005 | HOXD8-pSG5 | addgene partial sequence | sequence record 26811 | 21005 with T7
CTCGTACTTCGTGANCCGCTGTACTCCAAGTACAAGGCGGCGGCCGCGGCGGCGGCGGCGGCTGCGGCGG
CCGCGGCGGGCGAGGCCATCAATCCCACTTACTACTACTGTCATTTTGCACCCGAGGTCAGCGGCCGCCA
CGCCGCCACCCTGCAGCTCGATGGCNTTAGCGCATCCCGCTTAANATNCCGCACACGCACACATCGATGG
ACCAGACNNACCAATNCTTTGGCCCATCAANTTCGAAANCAGGCCNGTGGACCTCACCNTGATGTATACC
GCTAGGATAACACTTACATCAACCCCCTTAGCACATTTGATGACTCACGGATTACCGCTNCANCCAATCA
ATATTTTNTTTTNTTCTAGCTGATTTTTGGTTCTT
