[The description below was written by a language model from this plasmid's Addgene catalogue record.]
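Description:
HOXD8-pSG5 is a mammalian expression plasmid in which the mouse Hoxd8 homeobox gene (also known as Hox-4.3 or Hox-5.4) has been placed in the commercial pSG5 backbone. The backbone is recorded as 4076 bp without insert, and the HOXD8 insert is about 977 bp, giving a construct of roughly 5 kb. The insert was introduced by restriction cloning with BamHI at both the 5′ and 3′ ends. It is not recorded whether these sites survived, and because the same enzyme was used on both sides, cloning was not inherently directional. The plasmid is maintained in E. coli under ampicillin selection, and its copy number is listed as unknown.

The record does not list promoters or other regulatory features, and no feature table is supplied. As generally described, pSG5 drives expression in mammalian cells from the SV40 early promoter, with a rabbit β-globin intron upstream of the cloning site and an SV40 polyadenylation signal downstream. A T7 promoter ahead of the insert also allows in vitro transcription, which is consistent with T7 being listed as a sequencing primer. No epitope tag, fusion partner, reporter or mammalian selection marker is mentioned, so the protein is presumably expressed untagged and the plasmid is best suited to transient transfection.

The record does not specify an application, but such a construct would typically be used to overexpress HOXD8 in cultured mammalian cells or to produce it by in vitro transcription and translation for studies of HOX transcription factor function. Part of the plasmid was derived from a construct made in another laboratory.
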