Addgene plasmid #21005: HOXD8-pSG5
Depositing lab: Corey Largman. Depositing organization: San Francisco VA Health Care System.
Backbone
  Vector backbone: pSG5
  Backbone manufacturer: Stratagene
  Backbone size w/o insert (bp): 4076
  Vector type: Mammalian Expression
Growth in bacteria
  Bacterial resistance: Ampicillin, 100 μg/mL
  Growth temperature: 37°C
  Growth strain: DH5alpha
  Copy number: Unknown
Gene/Insert
  Gene/Insert name: HOXD8
  Species: M. musculus (mouse)
  Insert size (bp): 977
  Entrez Gene: Hoxd8 (a.k.a. Hox-4.3, Hox-5.4, AI047735, 4921540P06Rik)
  Cloning method: Restriction Enzyme; 5′ cloning site BamHI (unknown if destroyed); 3′ cloning site BamHI (unknown if destroyed)
  Sequencing primers: 5′ pCAG-F, T7
Resource information
  A portion of this plasmid was derived from a plasmid made by: Dr. Fulvio Mavilio
Terms and licenses: Academic/Nonprofit Terms; Industry Terms: Not Available to Industry
How to cite: HOXD8-pSG5 was a gift from Corey Largman (Addgene plasmid # 21005 ; http://n2t.net/addgene:21005 ; RRID:Addgene_21005)
